>Addgene plasmid #64252 | pcDNA3.1-Nup88 (551-741) | addgene partial sequence | sequence record 109488 | CMV-F 5'-CGCAAATGGGCGGTAGGCGTG-3'
CTCTCTGGCTACTGAGAACCCACTGCTTACTGGCTTATCGAAATTAATACGACTCACTATAGGGAGACCC
AAGCTGGCTAGTTAAGCTTGGTACCATGGAAAAGGACATAGCCCCTCCTCCTGAAGAATGCCTTCAGCTC
CTCAGCAGAGCCACCCAGGTGTTCAGAGAGCAGTACATTCTCAAACAGGACTTGGCAAAGGAGGAGATTC
AGCGGAGGGTCAAATTATTATGTGACCAAAAAAAGAAACAACTAGAAGATCTCAGTTATTGTCGAGAAGA
GAGGAAAAGTCTGCGGGAAATGGCTGAGCGTTTAGCTGACAAATATGAGGAAGCTAAAGAAAAACAAGAG
GATATCATGAACAGGATGAAAAAACTACTTCACAGTTTTCACTCTGAGCTCCCAGTTCTCTCTGATAGTG
AGCGAGACATGAAGAAAGAATTACAGCTGATACCTGATCAACTTCGACATTTGGGCAATGCCATCAAACA
GGTTACTATGAAAAAGGATTATCAACAGCAAAAGATGGAGAAGGTGTTGAGTCTTCCAAAACCCACCATT
ATTCTCAGTGCCTACCAGCGAAAGTGCATTCAGTCCATCCTGAAAGAGGAGGGTGAACATATAAGGGAAA
TGGTGAAGCAAATCAATGATATCCGCAATCATGTAAACTTCAATCTAGAGGGCCCGCGGTTCGAACAAAA
ACTCATCTCAGAAGAGGATCTGAATATGCATACCGGTCATCATCACCATCACCATTGAG
