>Addgene plasmid #64252 | pcDNA3.1-Nup88 (551-741) | addgene partial sequence | sequence record 109490 | BGH-rev 5'-TAGAAGGCACAGTCGAGG-3'
AGGTGAGAGACCGGTATGCATATTCAGATCCTCTTCTGAGATGAGTTTTTGTTCGAACCGCGGGCCCTCT
AGATTGAAGTTTACATGATTGCGGATATCATTGATTTGCTTCACCATTTCCCTTATATGTTCACCCTCCT
CTTTCAGGATGGACTGAATGCACTTTCGCTGGTAGGCACTGAGAATAATGGTGGGTTTTGGAAGACTCAA
CACCTTCTCCATCTTTTGCTGTTGATAATCCTTTTTCATAGTAACCTGTTTGATGGCATTGCCCAAATGT
CGAAGTTGATCAGGTATCAGCTGTAATTCTTTCTTCATGTCTCGCTCACTATCAGAGAGAACTGGGAGCT
CAGAGTGAAAACTGTGAAGTAGTTTTTTCATCCTGTTCATGATATCCTCTTGTTTTTCTTTAGCTTCCTC
ATATTTGTCAGCTAAACGCTCAGCCATTTCCCGCAGACTTTTCCTCTCTTCTCGACAATAACTGAGATCT
TCTAGTTGTTTCTTTTTTTGGTCACATAATAATTTGACCCTCCGCTGAATCTCCTCCTTTGCCAAGTCCT
GTTTGAGAATGTACTGCTCTCTGAACACCTGGGTGGCTCTGCTGAGGAGCTGAAGGCATTCTTCAGGAGG
AGGGGCTATGTCCTTTTCCATGGTACCAAGCTTAACTAGCCAGCTTGGGTCTCCCTATAGTGAGTCGTAT
TAATTTCGATAAGCCAGTAAGCAGTGGGTTCTCTAGTTAGCCAGAGAGCTCTGCTTATATAGA
