[The description below was written by a language model from this plasmid's Addgene catalogue record.]
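Description:
pcDNA3.1-Nup88 (551-741) is a mammalian expression plasmid built on the commercial pcDNA3.1 myc-His A backbone. It is propagated in E. coli as a high-copy plasmid under ampicillin selection, and it carries a neomycin resistance marker so that transfected mammalian cells can be selected with G418, for example to derive stable lines. The complete construct is recorded as about 6.0 kb, of which roughly 5.5 kb is backbone.

The insert is a fragment of human NUP88 (nucleoporin 88 kDa) encoding only the C-terminal domain, residues 551 to 741, rather than the full-length protein. It was cloned by restriction digestion between KpnI at the 5′ end and XbaI at the 3′ end, both sites being retained. Transcription is driven by the CMV promoter, a strong constitutive promoter in most mammalian cell types. The backbone supplies C-terminal myc and polyhistidine tags, so the fragment is expected to be produced as a fusion that can be detected or immunoprecipitated with anti-myc antibodies and captured by metal-affinity methods through the His tag. The listed reverse sequencing primer anneals in the bovine growth hormone polyadenylation region typical of this vector family, although no feature table is provided to confirm individual elements.

The stated purpose is mammalian expression of the Nup88 C-terminal domain. The associated publication concerns an interaction between Nup88 and nuclear lamin A, so a truncation construct of this kind is suited to domain-mapping experiments that test which part of the nucleoporin contributes to binding or localisation. The record does not specify how this particular fragment was used.
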