Addgene plasmid #64252: pcDNA3.1-Nup88 (551-741)
Purpose: Mammalian expression of C-terminal domain of Nup88
Depositing lab: Birthe Fahrenkrog. Depositing organization: Universite Libre de Bruxelles. Publication: The nucleoporin Nup88 is interacting with nuclear lamin A. Lussi YC, Hugi I, Laurell E, Kutay U, Fahrenkrog B. Mol Biol Cell. 2011 Apr;22(7):1080-90. doi: 10.1091/mbc.E10-05-0463. Epub 2011 Feb 2. PubMed 21289091.
Backbone
  Vector backbone: pcDNA3.1 myc-His A
  Backbone manufacturer: Invitrogen
  Backbone size w/o insert (bp): 5493
  Total vector size (bp): 6046
  Vector type: Mammalian Expression
  Selectable markers: Neomycin (select with G418)
Growth in bacteria
  Bacterial resistance: Ampicillin, 100 μg/mL
  Growth temperature: 37°C
  Growth strain: DH5alpha
  Copy number: High Copy
Gene/Insert
  Gene/Insert name: Nup88 (alt name: nucleoporin 88kDa)
  Species: H. sapiens (human)
  Mutation: C-terminal domain (551-741)
  Entrez Gene: NUP88 (a.k.a. FADS4)
  Promoter: CMV
  Tag / fusion protein: myc (C terminal on backbone); his (C terminal on backbone)
  Cloning method: Restriction Enzyme; 5′ cloning site KpnI (not destroyed); 3′ cloning site XbaI (not destroyed)
  Sequencing primers: 5′ CMV-F; 3′ BGHrev
Terms and licenses: Academic/Nonprofit Terms; Industry Terms: Not Available to Industry
How to cite: pcDNA3.1-Nup88 (551-741) was a gift from Birthe Fahrenkrog (Addgene plasmid # 64252 ; http://n2t.net/addgene:64252 ; RRID:Addgene_64252)
